Addgene plasmid #15691: pPyCAG-HA-p110-IP
Depositing lab: Shinya Yamanaka. Depositing organization: Kyoto University, Center for iPS Cell Research and Application. Publication: Role of ERas in promoting tumour-like properties in mouse embryonic stem cells. Takahashi K, Mitsui K, Yamanaka S. Nature. 2003 May 29. 423(6939):541-5. 10.1038/nature01646 PubMed 12774123.
Backbone
  Vector backbone: pPyCAG-IP
  Backbone size w/o insert (bp): 6800
  Vector type: Mammalian Expression
  Selectable markers: Puromycin
Growth in bacteria
  Bacterial resistance: Ampicillin, 100 μg/mL
  Growth temperature: 37°C
  Growth strain: DH5alpha
  Copy number: High Copy
Gene/Insert
  Gene/Insert name: p110 delta
  Species: M. musculus (mouse)
  Insert size (bp): 3200
  Entrez Gene: Pik3cd (a.k.a. 2410099E07Rik, 2610208K16Rik, p110delta)
  Tag / fusion protein: HA (N terminal on backbone)
  Cloning method: Restriction Enzyme; 5′ cloning site attB1 (unknown if destroyed); 3′ cloning site attB2 (unknown if destroyed)
  Sequencing primers: 5′ CAG-1
Resource information
  A portion of this plasmid was derived from a plasmid made by: CAG promoter was from Dr. Jun-ichi Miyazaki of Osaka University Graduate School of Medicine. In publication using this plasmid, please cite: Efficient selection for high-expression transfectants with a novel eukaryotic vector. Gene 108:193-200, 1991. Niwa, H., Yamamura, K. & Miyazaki, J.
Terms and licenses: Academic/Nonprofit Terms; Industry Terms: Not Available to Industry
How to cite: pPyCAG-HA-p110-IP was a gift from Shinya Yamanaka (Addgene plasmid # 15691 ; http://n2t.net/addgene:15691 ; RRID:Addgene_15691)
