[The description below was written by a language model from this plasmid's Addgene catalogue record.]
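Description:
pPyCAG-HA-p110-IP is a mammalian expression plasmid built on the pPyCAG-IP backbone (about 6.8 kb without insert) and carrying a roughly 3.2 kb insert encoding mouse p110 delta, the product of the Pik3cd gene and a catalytic subunit of class I phosphoinositide 3-kinase. It is maintained in E. coli as a high-copy plasmid under ampicillin selection, and transfected mammalian cells can be selected with puromycin.

Expression is driven by the CAG promoter, a strong composite promoter combining the CMV early enhancer with chicken beta-actin promoter sequences, which gives robust and sustained expression in many cell types, including embryonic stem cells. An HA epitope tag supplied by the backbone is fused to the N terminus of p110 delta, allowing detection or immunoprecipitation with anti-HA antibodies. The insert is flanked by attB1 and attB2 sites, which suggests it was introduced through Gateway-type recombination, although the record lists the cloning method as restriction enzyme and does not say whether the sites remain intact. The "IP" in the vector name probably denotes an IRES-puromycin cassette linking drug resistance to the transgene transcript, and "Py" probably denotes a polyoma origin for episomal maintenance in cells expressing polyoma large T antigen. The record does not describe these elements explicitly, and no feature table is provided to confirm them.

The plasmid comes from work on the role of ERas in the tumour-like growth properties of mouse embryonic stem cells. This fits a use in expressing tagged p110 delta to study PI3K signalling and its interaction partners in such cells.
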