>Addgene plasmid #15691 | pPyCAG-HA-p110-IP | addgene partial sequence | sequence record 22196 | pCAG-F 5'-GCAACGTGCTGGTTATTGTG-3'
GGTACCCATACGATGTTCCGGATTACGCTGGATCATCAACAAGTTTGTACAAAAAAGCAGGCTCCATGCC
CCCTGGGGTGGACTGCCCCATGGAGTTCTGGACCAAAGAGGAGAGCCAGAGCGTGGTTGTTGACTTCTTG
CTGCCCACAGGGGTCTACTTGAACTTCCCCGTGTCCCGCAATGCCAACCTCAGCACCATCAAGCAGGTGC
TGTGGCACCGTGCACAGTATGAGCCACTCTTCCACATGCTCAGTGACCCCGAGGCCTATGTGTTCACCTG
TGTGAACCAGACGGCGGAGCAGCAGGAGTTGGAGGATGAGCAGCGGAGGCTGTGCGACATCCAGCCCTTC
CTGCCCGTGCTGCGCCTGGTGGCCCGAGAGGGGGACCGCGTGAAGAAGCTCATTAACTCTCAGATCAGCC
TCCTCATTGGCAAAGGTCTCCATGAGTTTGATTCCCTGCGGGACCCGGAAGTAAACGACTTCCGCACTAA
GATGCGCCAGTTTTGTGAAGAGGCTGCTGCTCACCGCCAGCAGCTGGGCTGGGTGGAATGGCTGCAGTAC
AGCTTCCCCCTGCAGCTGGAGCCCTCAGCAAGGGGTTGGCGGGCCGGCTTATTGCGTGTCAGCAACCGAG
CCCTGCTGGTCAACGTGAAGTTCGAGGGCAGTGAGGAGAGCTTCACCTTCCAGGTATCCACCAAGGACAT
GCCCCTGGCACTGATGGCCTGTGCCCTCCGAAAAAGGCCACAGTGTTCCGGCAGCCTCTGGTGGA
